>Addgene plasmid #143346 | TFORF2147 | addgene full sequence | sequence record 400279 | Addgene NGS Result
TTAATGTAGTCTTATGCAATACTCTTGTAGTCTTGCAACATGGTAACGATGAGTTAGCAACATGCCTTAC
AAGGAGAGAAAAAGCACCGTGCATGCCGATTGGTGGAAGTAAGGTGGTACGATCGTGCCTTATTAGGAAG
GCAACAGACGGGTCTGACATGGATTGGACGAACCACTGAATTGCCGCATTGCAGAGATATTGTATTTAAG
TGCCTAGCTCGATACATAAACGGGTCTCTCTGGTTAGACCAGATCTGAGCCTGGGAGCTCTCTGGCTAAC
TAGGGAACCCACTGCTTAAGCCTCAATAAAGCTTGCCTTGAGTGCTTCAAGTAGTGTGTGCCCGTCTGTT
GTGTGACTCTGGTAACTAGAGATCCCTCAGACCCTTTTAGTCAGTGTGGAAAATCTCTAGCAGTGGCGCC
CGAACAGGGACTTGAAAGCGAAAGGGAAACCAGAGGAGCTCTCTCGACGCAGGACTCGGCTTGCTGAAGC
GCGCACGGCAAGAGGCGAGGGGCGGCGACTGGTGAGTACGCCAAAAATTTTGACTAGCGGAGGCTAGAAG
GAGAGAGATGGGTGCGAGAGCGTCAGTATTAAGCGGGGGAGAATTAGATCGCGATGGGAAAAAATTCGGT
TAAGGCCAGGGGGAAAGAAAAAATATAAATTAAAACATATAGTATGGGCAAGCAGGGAGCTAGAACGATT
CGCAGTTAATCCTGGCCTGTTAGAAACATCAGAAGGCTGTAGACAAATACTGGGACAGCTACAACCATCC
CTTCAGACAGGATCAGAAGAACTTAGATCATTATATAATACAGTAGCAACCCTCTATTGTGTGCATCAAA
GGATAGAGATAAAAGACACCAAGGAAGCTTTAGACAAGATAGAGGAAGAGCAAAACAAAAGTAAGACCAC
CGCACAGCAAGCGGCCGCTGATCTTCAGACCTGGAGGAGGAGATATGAGGGACAATTGGAGAAGTGAATT
ATATAAATATAAAGTAGTAAAAATTGAACCATTAGGAGTAGCACCCACCAAGGCAAAGAGAAGAGTGGTG
CAGAGAGAAAAAAGAGCAGTGGGAATAGGAGCTTTGTTCCTTGGGTTCTTGGGAGCAGCAGGAAGCACTA
TGGGCGCAGCGTCAATGACGCTGACGGTACAGGCCAGACAATTATTGTCTGGTATAGTGCAGCAGCAGAA
CAATTTGCTGAGGGCTATTGAGGCGCAACAGCATCTGTTGCAACTCACAGTCTGGGGCATCAAGCAGCTC
CAGGCAAGAATCCTGGCTGTGGAAAGATACCTAAAGGATCAACAGCTCCTGGGGATTTGGGGTTGCTCTG
GAAAACTCATTTGCACCACTGCTGTGCCTTGGAATGCTAGTTGGAGTAATAAATCTCTGGAACAGATTTG
GAATCACACGACCTGGATGGAGTGGGACAGAGAAATTAACAATTACACAAGCTTAATACACTCCTTAATT
GAAGAATCGCAAAACCAGCAAGAAAAGAATGAACAAGAATTATTGGAATTAGATAAATGGGCAAGTTTGT
GGAATTGGTTTAACATAACAAATTGGCTGTGGTATATAAAATTATTCATAATGATAGTAGGAGGCTTGGT
AGGTTTAAGAATAGTTTTTGCTGTACTTTCTATAGTGAATAGAGTTAGGCAGGGATATTCACCATTATCG
TTTCAGACCCACCTCCCAACCCCGAGGGGACCCATGCATTGCATCTCAATTAGTCAGCAACCAGGTGTGG
AAAGTCCCCAGGCTCCCCAGCAGGCAGAAGTATGCAAAGCATGCGTCTCAATTAGTCAGCAACCATAGTC
CCGCCCCTAACTCCGCCCATCCCGCCCCTAACTCCGCCCAGTTCCGCCCATTCTCCGCCCCATGGCTGAC
TAATTTTTTTTATTTATGCAGAGGCCGAGGCCGCCTCGGCCTCTGAGCTATTCCAGAAGTAGTGAGGAGG
CTTTTTTGGAGGCCTAGGCTTTTGCAAAAAGCTTTCTAGAGGTACCACCGGAGCTTACCATGACCGAGTA
CAAGCCCACGGTGCGCCTCGCCACCCGCGACGACGTCCCCAGGGCCGTACGCACCCTCGCCGCCGCGTTC
GCCGACTACCCCGCCACGCGCCACACCGTCGATCCGGACCGCCACATCGAGCGGGTCACCGAGCTGCAAG
AACTCTTCCTCACGCGCGTCGGGCTCGACATCGGCAAGGTGTGGGTCGCGGACGACGGCGCCGCCGTGGC
GGTCTGGACCACGCCGGAGAGCGTCGAAGCGGGGGCGGTGTTCGCCGAGATCGGCCCGCGCATGGCCGAG
TTGAGCGGTTCCCGGCTGGCCGCGCAGCAACAGATGGAAGGCCTCCTGGCGCCGCACCGGCCCAAGGAGC
CCGCGTGGTTCCTGGCCACCGTCGGCGTCTCGCCCGACCACCAGGGCAAGGGTCTGGGCAGCGCCGTCGT
GCTCCCCGGAGTGGAGGCGGCCGAGCGCGCCGGGGTGCCCGCCTTCCTGGAGACCTCCGCGCCCCGCAAC
CTCCCCTTCTACGAGCGGCTCGGCTTCACCGTCACCGCCGACGTCGAGGTGCCCGAAGGACCGCGCACCT
GGTGCATGACCCGCAAGCCCGGTGCCAGTTAACGAATTCTAGATCTTGAGACAAATGGCAGTATTCATCC
ACAATTTTAAAAGAAAAGGGGGGATTGGGGGGTACAGTGCAGGGGAAAGAATAGTAGACATAATAGCAAC
AGACATACAAACTAAAGAATTACAAAAACAAATTACAAAAATTCAAAATTTTCGGGTTTATTACAGGGAC
AGCAGAGATCCACTTTGGCGCCGGCTCGAGGCCTGCAGGTGCAAAGATGGATAAAGTTTTAAACAGAGAG
GAATCTTTGCAGCTAATGGACCTTCTAGGTCTTGAAAGGAGTGGGAATTGGCTCCGGTGCCCGTCAGTGG
GCAGAGCGCACATCGCCCACAGTCCCCGAGAAGTTGGGGGGAGGGGTCGGCAATTGAACCGGTGCCTAGA
GAAGGTGGCGCGGGGTAAACTGGGAAAGTGATGTCGTGTACTGGCTCCGCCTTTTTCCCGAGGGTGGGGG
AGAACCGTATATAAGTGCAGTAGTCGCCGTGAACGTTCTTTTTCGCAACGGGTTTGCCGCCAGAACACAG
GTAAGTGCCGTGTGTGGTTCCCGCGGGCCTGGCCTCTTTACGGGTTATGGCCCTTGCGTGCCTTGAATTA
CTTCCACCTGGCTGCAGTACGTGATTCTTGATCCCGAGCTTCGGGTTGGAAGTGGGTGGGAGAGTTCGAG
GCCTTGCGCTTAAGGAGCCCCTTCGCCTCGTGCTTGAGTTGAGGCCTGGCCTGGGCGCTGGGGCCGCCGC
GTGCGAATCTGGTGGCACCTTCGCGCCTGTCTCGCTGCTTTCGATAAGTCTCTAGCCATTTAAAATTTTT
GATGACCTGCTGCGACGCTTTTTTTCTGGCAAGATAGTCTTGTAAATGCGGGCCAAGATCTGCACACTGG
TATTTCGGTTTTTGGGGCCGCGGGCGGCGACGGGGCCCGTGCGTCCCAGCGCACATGTTCGGCGAGGCGG
GGCCTGCGAGCGCGGCCACCGAGAATCGGACGGGGGTAGTCTCAAGCTGGCCGGCCTGCTCTGGTGCCTG
GCCTCGCGCCGCCGTGTATCGCCCCGCCCTGGGCGGCAAGGCTGGCCCGGTCGGCACCAGTTGCGTGAGC
GGAAAGATGGCCGCTTCCCGGCCCTGCTGCAGGGAGCTCAAAATGGAGGACGCGGCGCTCGGGAGAGCGG
GCGGGTGAGTCACCCACACAAAGGAAAAGGGCCTTTCCGTCCTCAGCCGTCGCTTCATGTGACTCCACGG
AGTACCGGGCGCCGTCCAGGCACCTCGATTAGTTCTCGAGCTTTTGGAGTACGTCGTCTTTAGGTTGGGG
GGAGGGGTTTTATGCGATGGAGTTTCCCCACACTGAGTGGGTGGAGACTGAAGTTAGGCCAGCTTGGCAC
TTGATGTAATTCTCCTTGGAATTTGCCCTTTTTGAGTTTGGATCTTGGTTCATTCTCAAGCCTCAGACAG
TGGTTCAAAGTTTTTTTCTTCCATTTCAGGTGTCGTGAGGCTAGCACCGCCACCATGGCCCTTACTCAGG
GACCCTTGAAATTCATGGATGTGGCCATAGAGTTCTCTCAGGAAGAGTGGAAATGCCTGGACCCTGCGCA
GAGGACTTTATACAGGGACGTGATGTTGGAGAATTATAGGAACCTGGTCTCCCTGGGAATCTGTCTTCCT
GACCTGAGTGTTACCTCCATGTTAGAGCAAAAGAGAGATCCCTGGACTCTGCAGAGTGAAGAGAAAATAG
CAAACGATCCAGACGGCAGGGAGTGCATCAAAGGTGTGAACACAGAGAGGAGCTCTAAATTGGGAAGTAA
TGCAGGAAACAAGCCTTGTAAAAATCAACTTGGATTCACTTTTCAGTTACATCTGAGTGATCTACAGCTA
TTTCAAGCTGAAAGGAAAATTTCTGGGTGTAAGCATTTTGAAAAACCCGTCAGTGACAATTCCTCAGTTT
CACCGCTTGAAAAAATTTCTTCCAGTGTCAAATCCCACCTTTTAAATAAATATAGAAATAATTTTGATCA
TGCTCCATTACTTCCACAAGAACAGAAAGCACACATTAGGGAAAAAGCTTATAAATGTAATGAGCACGGC
CAAGTCTTTAGAGCATCTGCAAGCCTTACTAACCAAGTAATCCATAACGCAGATAATCCTTACAAATGCA
GTGAATGTGGCAAGGTCTTTAGTTGCAGTTCAAAGCTTGTGATACATCGAAGAATGCATACTGGAGAGAA
GCCTTACAAATGTCATGAATGTGGCAAGCTCTTCAGTAGCAATTCAAACCTTTCACAACATCAAAGAATT
CATACTGGAGAGAAGCCTTACAAATGTCATGAATGTGACAAGGTCTTTCGAAGCAGTTCAAAGCTTGCAC
AACATCAAAGAATTCATACTGGAGAGAAGCCTTACAAATGTCATGAATGTGACAAGGTCTTCAATCAAAT
TGCACACCTTGTACGACATCAAAAAATTCATACTGGAGAGAAACCTTACAGTTGTAATAAATGTGGCAAG
GTCTTTAGTCGCCATTCATATCTAGCAGAACATCAAACGGTTCATACTGGTGAGAAACCTTACAAATGTG
AAGAATGTGGCAAAGCATTTTCAGTGCGTTCCAGCCTCATAACCCATCAGTTAATTCACACTGGAAGGAA
ACCTTACAAATGTAAAGAATGTGACAAGGTCTTTGGGCGCAAGTGTTTCCTGACCTCTCATCAGAGAATT
CATACTAGAGAGAGACCTTATGGATGCAGTCAGTGTGGCAAGATCTTTAGTCAGAAATCAGACCTTATAC
GACATCGAAAAACTCATACTGATGAGAAGCCTTACAAATGTAATAAATGTGGCACAGCGTTTAGAGAGTT
TTCAGACCTTACTGCCCATTTTCTAATCCATAGTGGAGAGAAACCTTATGAATGTAAAGAATGTGGCAAA
GTCTTCAGGTACAAGTCTTCTCTAACCAGTCATCATAGAATTCATACTGGAGAGAAGCCTTACAAATGTA
ACAGATGTGGCAAGGTCTTCAGTCGCAGTTCAAACCTGGTATGCCATCAGAAAATTCATACAGGAGAAAA
GCCTTACAAATGTAATCAATGTGGCAAGGTCTTTAATCAAGCATCATACCTTACAAGACATCAAATAATT
CATACTGGAGAGAGGCCTTACAGATGTAGTAAATGTGGCAAAGCATTTCGAGGGTGTTCAGGCCTTACTG
CCCATCTTGCAATCCATACTGAAAAGAAATCTCATGAGTGTAAAGAATGTGGCAAGATCTTCACTCAGAA
GTCTTCCCTCACCAATCACCATAGAATTCACATTGGAGAGAAACCTTACAAATGCACCCTGTGCAGTAAG
GTCTTCAGTCACAATTCTGACCTTGCACAGCATCAGAGAGTTCATTCATAGTAATGAACTAGTCCGTAAC
TTGAAAGTATTTCGATTTCTTGGCTTTATATATCTTGTGGAAAGGACGAGCGGGCTTTCACTACTTTACT
AAGACGCGTTAAGTCGACAATCAACCTCTGGATTACAAAATTTGTGAAAGATTGACTGGTATTCTTAACT
ATGTTGCTCCTTTTACGCTATGTGGATACGCTGCTTTAATGCCTTTGTATCATGCTATTGCTTCCCGTAT
GGCTTTCATTTTCTCCTCCTTGTATAAATCCTGGTTGCTGTCTCTTTATGAGGAGTTGTGGCCCGTTGTC
AGGCAACGTGGCGTGGTGTGCACTGTGTTTGCTGACGCAACCCCCACTGGTTGGGGCATTGCCACCACCT
GTCAGCTCCTTTCCGGGACTTTCGCTTTCCCCCTCCCTATTGCCACGGCGGAACTCATCGCCGCCTGCCT
TGCCCGCTGCTGGACAGGGGCTCGGCTGTTGGGCACTGACAATTCCGTGGTGTTGTCGGGGAAATCATCG
TCCTTTCCTTGGCTGCTCGCCTGTGTTGCCACCTGGATTCTGCGCGGGACGTCCTTCTGCTACGTCCCTT
CGGCCCTCAATCCAGCGGACCTTCCTTCCCGCGGCCTGCTGCCGGCTCTGCGGCCTCTTCCGCGTCTTCG
CCTTCGCCCTCAGACGAGTCGGATCTCCCTTTGGGCCGCCTCCCCGCGTCGACTTTAAGACCAATGACTT
ACAAGGCAGCTGTAGATCTTAGCCACTTTTTAAAAGAAAAGGGGGGACTGGAAGGGCTAATTCACTCCCA
ACGAAGACAAGATCTGCTTTTTGCTTGTACTGGGTCTCTCTGGTTAGACCAGATCTGAGCCTGGGAGCTC
TCTGGCTAACTAGGGAACCCACTGCTTAAGCCTCAATAAAGCTTGCCTTGAGTGCTTCAAGTAGTGTGTG
CCCGTCTGTTGTGTGACTCTGGTAACTAGAGATCCCTCAGACCCTTTTAGTCAGTGTGGAAAATCTCTAG
CAGTACGTATAGTAGTTCATGTCATCTTATTATTCAGTATTTATAACTTGCAAAGAAATGAATATCAGAG
AGTGAGAGGAACTTGTTTATTGCAGCTTATAATGGTTACAAATAAAGCAATAGCATCACAAATTTCACAA
ATAAAGCATTTTTTTCACTGCATTCTAGTTGTGGTTTGTCCAAACTCATCAATGTATCTTATCATGTCTG
GCTCTAGCTATCCCGCCCCTAACTCCGCCCATCCCGCCCCTAACTCCGCCCAGTTCCGCCCATTCTCCGC
CCCATGGCTGACTAATTTTTTTTATTTATGCAGAGGCCGAGGCCGCCTCGGCCTCTGAGCTATTCCAGAA
GTAGTGAGGAGGCTTTTTTGGAGGCCTAGGGACGTACCCAATTCGCCCTATAGTGAGTCGTATTACGCGC
GCTCACTGGCCGTCGTTTTACAACGTCGTGACTGGGAAAACCCTGGCGTTACCCAACTTAATCGCCTTGC
AGCACATCCCCCTTTCGCCAGCTGGCGTAATAGCGAAGAGGCCCGCACCGATCGCCCTTCCCAACAGTTG
CGCAGCCTGAATGGCGAATGGG
[124 nt withheld, positions 7583-7706]
C
[91 nt withheld, positions 7708-7798]
A
[49 nt withheld, positions 7800-7848]
CCTTTGACGTTGGAGTCCACGTTCTTT
[37 nt withheld, positions 7876-7912]
ACCCTATCTCGGTCTATTCTTTTGATTTATAAGGGATTTTGCCGATTTCGGCCTATTGGTTAAAAAATGA
GCTGATTTAACAAAAATTTAACGCGAATTTTAACAAAATATTAACGCTTACAATTTAGGTGGCACTTTTC
GGGGAAATGTGCGCGGAACCCCTATTTGTTTATTTTTCTAAATACATTCAAATATGTATCCGCTCATGAG
ACAATAACCCTGATAAATGCTTCAATAATATTGAAAAAGGAAGAGTATGAGTATTCAACATTTCCGTGTC
GCCCTTATTCCCTTTTTTGCGGCATTTTGCCTTCCTGTTTTTGCTCACCCAGAAACGCTGGTGAAAGTAA
AAGATGCTGAAGATCAGTTGGGTGCACGAGTGGGTTACATCGAACTGGATCTCAACAGCGGTAAGATCCT
TGAGAGTTTTCGCCCCGAAGAACGTTTTCCAATGATGAGCACTTTTAAAGTTCTGCTATGTGGCGCGGTA
TTATCCCGTATTGACGCCGGGCAAGAGCAACTCGGTCGCCGCATACACTATTCTCAGAATGACTTGGTTG
AGTACTCACCAGTCACAGAAAAGCATCTTACGGATGGCATGACAGTAAGAGAATTATGCAGTGCTGCCAT
AACCATGAGTGATAACACTGCGGCCAACTTACTTCTGACAACGATCGGAGGACCGAAGGAGCTAACCGCT
TTTTTGCACAACATGGGGGATCATGTAACTCGCCTTGATCGTTGGGAACCGGAGCTGAATGAAGCCATAC
CAAACGACGAGCGTGACACCACGATGCCTGTAGCAATGGCAACAACGTTGCGCAAACTATTAACTGGCGA
ACTACTTACTCTAGCTTCCCGGCAACAATTAATAGACTGGATGGAGGCGGATAAAGTTGCAGGACCACTT
CTGCGCTCGGCCCTTCCGGCTGGCTGGTTTATTGCTGATAAATCTGGAGCCGGTGAGCGTGGGTCTCGCG
GTATCATTGCAGCACTGGGGCCAGATGGTAAGCCCTCCCGTATCGTAGTTATCTACACGACGGGGAGTCA
GGCAACTATGGATGAACGAAATAGACAGATCGCTGAGATAGGTGCCTCACTGATTAAGCATTGGTAACTG
TCAGACCAAGTTTACTCATATATACTTTAGATTGATTTAAAACTTCATTTTTAATTTAAAAGGATCTAGG
TGAAGATCCTTTTTGATAATCTCATGACCAAAATCCCTTAACGTGAGTTTTCGTTCCACTGAGCGTCAGA
CCCCGTAGAAAAGATCAAAGGATCTTCTTGAGATCCTTTTTTTCTGCGCGTAATCTGCTGCTTGCAAACA
AAAAAACCACCGCTACCAGCGGTGGTTTGTTTGCCGGATCAAGAGCTACCAACTCTTTTTCCGAAGGTAA
CTGGCTTCAGCAGAGCGCAGATACCAAATACTGTTCTTCTAGTGTAGCCGTAGTTAGGCCACCACTTCAA
GAACTCTGTAGCACCGCCTACATACCTCGCTCTGCTAATCCTGTTACCAGTGGCTGCTGCCAGTGGCGAT
AAGTCGTGTCTTACCGGGTTGGACTCAAGACGATAGTTACCGGATAAGGCGCAGCGGTCGGGCTGAACGG
GGGGTTCGTGCACACAGCCCAGCTTGGAGCGAACGACCTACACCGAACTGAGATACCTACAGCGTGAGCT
ATGAGAAAGCGCCACGCTTCCCGAAGGGAGAAAGGCGGACAGGTATCCGGTAAGCGGCAGGGTCGGAACA
GGAGAGCGCACGAGGGAGCTTCCAGGGGGAAACGCCTGGTATCTTTATAGTCCTGTCGGGTTTCGCCACC
TCTGACTTGAGCGTCGATTTTTGTGATGCTCGTCAGGGGGGCGGAGCCTATGGAAAAACGCCAGCAACGC
GGCCTTTTTACGGTTCCTGGCCTTTTGCTGGCCTTTTGCTCACATGTTCTTTCCTGCGTTATCCCCTGAT
TCTGTGGATAACCGTATTACCGCCTTTGAGTGAGCTGATACCGCTCGCCGCAGCCGAACGACCGAGCGCA
GCGAGTCAGTGAGCGAGGAAGCGGAAGAGCGCCCAATACGCAAACCGCCTCTCCCCGCGCGTTGGCCGAT
TCATTAATGCAGCTGGCACGACAGGTTTCCCGACTGGAAAGCGGGCAGTGAGCGCAACGCAATTAATGTG
AGTTAGCTCACTCATTAGGCACCCCAGGCTTTACACTTTATGCTTCCGGCTCGTATGTTGTGTGGAATTG
TGAGCGGATAACAATTTCACACAGGAAACAGCTATGACCATGATTACGCCAAGCGCGCAATTAACCCTCA
CTAAAGGGAACAAAAGCTGGAGCTGCAAGC
Features (pLannotate 1.2.2; 31 found; start..end, strand, type, name):
      5..231     +  promoter       RSV promoter: Rous sarcoma virus enhancer/promoter
    232..412     +  LTR            5' LTR (truncated): truncated 5' long terminal repeat (LTR) from HIV-1
    459..584     +  misc_feature   HIV-1 Ψ: packaging signal of human immunodeficiency virus type 1
    568..931     +  CDS            HIV-1 gag (fragment): gag protein from human immunodeficiency virus 1; gag
   1077..1310    +  misc_feature   RRE: The Rev response element (RRE) of HIV-1 allows for Rev-dependent mRNA export from the nucleus to the cytoplasm.
   1687..1713    +  CDS            Rev (fragment): human immunodeficiency virus 1 (HIV-1) Rev protein; rev; enhances nuclear export of unspliced and incompletely spliced viral mRNAs
   1720..1743    +  promoter       SV40 promoter (fragment): SV40 early promoter
   1744..1815    +  promoter       SV40 promoter (fragment): SV40 enhancer and early promoter
   1839..1974    +  rep_origin     SV40 ori: SV40 origin of replication
   2020..2616    +  CDS            PuroR (fragment): puromycin N-acetyltransferase; pac from Streptomyces; confers resistance to puromycin
   2665..2782    +  misc_feature   cPPT/CTS: central polypurine tract and central termination sequence of HIV-1
   2847..2913    +  CDS            small t antigen (fragment): SV40 (simian virus 40) small t antigen
   2920..4098    +  promoter       EF-1α promoter: strong constitutive promoter for human elongation factor EF-1α
   4115..4732    +  CDS            ZNF766 (fragment): ZN766_HUMAN - Experimental evidence at protein level: Swiss-Prot protein existence level 1. May be involved in transcriptional regulation. From Homo sapiens (Human).
   6014..6067    +  promoter       U6 promoter (fragment): RNA polymerase III promoter for human U6 snRNA
   6109..6697    +  misc_feature   WPRE: woodchuck hepatitis virus posttranscriptional regulatory element
   6748..6767    +  misc_feature   cPPT/CTS (fragment): central polypurine tract and central termination sequence of HIV-1
   6769..7002    +  LTR            3' LTR (ΔU3): self-inactivating 3' long terminal repeat (LTR) from HIV-1
   7080..7201    +  polyA_signal   SV40 poly(A) signal: SV40 polyadenylation signal
   7241..7376    +  rep_origin     SV40 ori: SV40 origin of replication
   7397..7415    -  promoter       T7 promoter: promoter for bacteriophage T7 RNA polymerase
   7423..7578    +  CDS            lacZα (fragment): LacZα fragment of β-galactosidase; lacZ fragment
   7583..8011    +  rep_origin     f1 ori (sequence partly withheld): f1 bacteriophage origin of replication; arrow indicates direction of (+) strand synthesis
   8064..8168    +  promoter       AmpR promoter: bla
   8169..9029    +  CDS            AmpR: β-lactamase; bla; confers resistance to ampicillin, carbenicillin, and related antibiotics
   9200..9788    +  rep_origin     ori: high-copy-number ColE1/pMB1/pBR322/pUC origin of replication
   9971..10063   +  CDS            lacI (fragment): lac repressor; lacI; The lac repressor binds to the lac operator to inhibit transcription in E. coli. This inhibition can be relieved by adding lactose or isopropyl-β-D-thiogalactopyranoside (IPTG).
  10076..10097   +  protein_bind   CAP binding site: CAP binding activates transcription in the presence of cAMP. E. coli catabolite activator protein
  10112..10142   +  promoter       lac promoter: promoter for the E. coli lac operon
  10150..10166   +  protein_bind   lac operator: The lac repressor binds to the lac operator to inhibit transcription in E. coli. This inhibition can be relieved by adding lactose or isopropyl-β-D-thiogalactopyranoside (IPTG). lac repressor encoded by lacI
  10211..10229   +  promoter       T3 promoter: promoter for bacteriophage T3 RNA polymerase
