[The description below was written by a language model from this plasmid's Addgene catalogue record and pLannotate feature annotations shown in this document.]
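Description:
TFORF2147 is a lentiviral mammalian expression plasmid built on the pLX_TRC317 backbone and carrying the human zinc-finger transcription factor ZNF528 as a synthesized open reading frame of about 2 kb. It belongs to a large barcoded transcription-factor ORF collection. Each member pairs one ORF with a unique 24-bp barcode, so the factor a cell received can be identified by sequencing in pooled overexpression screens, such as those looking for drivers of directed differentiation. In bacteria the plasmid is maintained by a high-copy ColE1/pUC-type origin and selected with ampicillin through the β-lactamase gene. An f1 origin and remnants of a lac/T7/T3 cloning region are also present. The depositor warns that recombination can occur, as is common with LTR-containing plasmids.

The transfer cassette has a third-generation layout. An RSV promoter fused to a truncated HIV-1 5' LTR drives genomic RNA production in packaging cells, followed by the Ψ packaging signal, a gag fragment, the Rev response element and a cPPT/CTS. The cassette ends in a self-inactivating ΔU3 3' LTR with a downstream SV40 polyadenylation signal. Within the provirus, an SV40 promoter expresses puromycin N-acetyltransferase for selecting transduced cells. The EF-1α promoter drives the ORF, with a WPRE downstream to enhance transcript expression.

The automated annotation labels the start of the ORF as a ZNF766 fragment. This most likely reflects homology among related zinc-finger proteins rather than a different insert, since the annotation covers only the first part of the ORF region and the catalogue entry names ZNF528. The barcode itself is not annotated in the feature table, so its position is not stated in the record.
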