Addgene plasmid #143346: TFORF2147
Purpose: Lentiviral vector for overexpressing transcription factor ORFs with unique 24-bp barcodes. Barcodes facilitate identification of transcription factors in pooled screens.
Depositing lab: Feng Zhang. Depositing organization: Broad Institute. Publication: A transcription factor atlas of directed differentiation. Joung J, Ma S, Tay T, Geiger-Schuller KR, Kirchgatterer PC, Verdine VK, Guo B, Arias-Garcia MA, Allen WE, Singh A, Kuksenko O, Abudayyeh OO, Gootenberg JS, Fu Z, Macrae RK, Buenrostro JD, Regev A, Zhang F. Cell. 2023 Jan 5;186(1):209-229.e26. doi: 10.1016/j.cell.2022.11.026. PubMed 36608654.
Backbone
  Vector backbone: pLX_TRC317
  Backbone manufacturer: Broad Institute Genetic Perturbation Platform
  Backbone size w/o insert (bp): 8264
  Vector type: Mammalian Expression, Lentiviral
  Selectable markers: Puromycin
Growth in bacteria
  Bacterial resistance: Ampicillin, 100 μg/mL
  Growth temperature: 37°C
  Growth strain: NEB Stable
  Copy number: High Copy
Gene/Insert
  Gene/Insert name: ZNF528
  Species: H. sapiens (human)
  Insert size (bp): 1988
  Entrez Gene: ZNF528
  Promoter: EF1a
  Cloning method: Unknown
  Sequencing primers: 5′ GGGTGGAGACTGAAGTTAGGCCAG; 3′ CACATAGCGTAAAAGGAGCAACATAG
Terms and licenses: Academic/Nonprofit Terms; Industry Terms: Not Available to Industry
Depositor comments: NM_032423,ENST00000360465 . The transcription factor ORF portion of this plasmid was synthesized by Genewiz. Please test multiple small colonies in case of plasmid recombination. To make this collection available in a timely manner, a portion of this collection was not fully sequenced by Addgene. If an Addgene verified full plasmid sequence is not available, please contact us prior to placing an order to request the full sequence.
How to cite: TFORF2147 was a gift from Feng Zhang (Addgene plasmid # 143346 ; http://n2t.net/addgene:143346 ; RRID:Addgene_143346)
