>Addgene plasmid #143346 | TFORF2147 | depositor partial sequence | sequence record 282176 | Insert
ACCGCCACCATGGCCCTTACTCAGGGACCCTTGAAATTCATGGATGTGGCCATAGAGTTCTCTCAGGAAG
AGTGGAAATGCCTGGACCCTGCGCAGAGGACTTTATACAGGGACGTGATGTTGGAGAATTATAGGAACCT
GGTCTCCCTGGGAATCTGTCTTCCTGACCTGAGTGTTACCTCCATGTTAGAGCAAAAGAGAGATCCCTGG
ACTCTGCAGAGTGAAGAGAAAATAGCAAACGATCCAGACGGCAGGGAGTGCATCAAAGGTGTGAACACAG
AGAGGAGCTCTAAATTGGGAAGTAATGCAGGAAACAAGCCTTGTAAAAATCAACTTGGATTCACTTTTCA
GTTACATCTGAGTGATCTACAGCTATTTCAAGCTGAAAGGAAAATTTCTGGGTGTAAGCATTTTGAAAAA
CCCGTCAGTGACAATTCCTCAGTTTCACCGCTTGAAAAAATTTCTTCCAGTGTCAAATCCCACCTTTTAA
ATAAATATAGAAATAATTTTGATCATGCTCCATTACTTCCACAAGAACAGAAAGCACACATTAGGGAAAA
AGCTTATAAATGTAATGAGCACGGCCAAGTCTTTAGAGCATCTGCAAGCCTTACTAACCAAGTAATCCAT
AACGCAGATAATCCTTACAAATGCAGTGAATGTGGCAAGGTCTTTAGTTGCAGTTCAAAGCTTGTGATAC
ATCGAAGAATGCATACTGGAGAGAAGCCTTACAAATGTCATGAATGTGGCAAGCTCTTCAGTAGCAATTC
AAACCTTTCACAACATCAAAGAATTCATACTGGAGAGAAGCCTTACAAATGTCATGAATGTGACAAGGTC
TTTCGAAGCAGTTCAAAGCTTGCACAACATCAAAGAATTCATACTGGAGAGAAGCCTTACAAATGTCATG
AATGTGACAAGGTCTTCAATCAAATTGCACACCTTGTACGACATCAAAAAATTCATACTGGAGAGAAACC
TTACAGTTGTAATAAATGTGGCAAGGTCTTTAGTCGCCATTCATATCTAGCAGAACATCAAACGGTTCAT
ACTGGTGAGAAACCTTACAAATGTGAAGAATGTGGCAAAGCATTTTCAGTGCGTTCCAGCCTCATAACCC
ATCAGTTAATTCACACTGGAAGGAAACCTTACAAATGTAAAGAATGTGACAAGGTCTTTGGGCGCAAGTG
TTTCCTGACCTCTCATCAGAGAATTCATACTAGAGAGAGACCTTATGGATGCAGTCAGTGTGGCAAGATC
TTTAGTCAGAAATCAGACCTTATACGACATCGAAAAACTCATACTGATGAGAAGCCTTACAAATGTAATA
AATGTGGCACAGCGTTTAGAGAGTTTTCAGACCTTACTGCCCATTTTCTAATCCATAGTGGAGAGAAACC
TTATGAATGTAAAGAATGTGGCAAAGTCTTCAGGTACAAGTCTTCTCTAACCAGTCATCATAGAATTCAT
ACTGGAGAGAAGCCTTACAAATGTAACAGATGTGGCAAGGTCTTCAGTCGCAGTTCAAACCTGGTATGCC
ATCAGAAAATTCATACAGGAGAAAAGCCTTACAAATGTAATCAATGTGGCAAGGTCTTTAATCAAGCATC
ATACCTTACAAGACATCAAATAATTCATACTGGAGAGAGGCCTTACAGATGTAGTAAATGTGGCAAAGCA
TTTCGAGGGTGTTCAGGCCTTACTGCCCATCTTGCAATCCATACTGAAAAGAAATCTCATGAGTGTAAAG
AATGTGGCAAGATCTTCACTCAGAAGTCTTCCCTCACCAATCACCATAGAATTCACATTGGAGAGAAACC
TTACAAATGCACCCTGTGCAGTAAGGTCTTCAGTCACAATTCTGACCTTGCACAGCATCAGAGAGTTCAT
TCATAGTAATGAACTAGTCCGTAACTTGAAAGTATTTCGATTTCTTGGCTTTATATATCTTGTGGAAAGG
ACGAGCGGGCTTTCACTACTTTACTAAG
