>Addgene plasmid #143346 | TFORF2147 | depositor partial sequence | sequence record 282177 | Barcode
GCGGGCTTTCACTACTTTACTAAG
